>Addgene plasmid #48145 | pPK1E-1 | depositor full sequence | sequence record 69929 | pPK1E-1 sequence 5183 bps
CGAACTGTTGGCTTTTGTTTAATAACTTCAGCAACAACCTTTTGTGACTGAATGCCATGTTTCATTGCTC
TCCTCCAGTTGCACATTGGACAAAGCCTGGATTTACAAAACCACACTCGATACAACTTTCTTTCGCCTGT
TTCACGATTTTGTTTATACTCTAATATTTCAGCACAATCTTTTACTCTTTCAGCCTTTTTAAATTCAAGA
ATATGCAGAAGTTCAAAGTAATCAACATTAGCGATTTTCTTTTCTCTCCATGGTCTCACTTTTCCACTTT
TTGTCTTGTCCACTAAAACCCTTGATTTTTCATCTGAATAAATGCTACTATTAGGACACATAATATTAAA
AGAAACCCCCATCTATTTAGTTATTTGTTTGGTCACTTATAACTTTAACAGATGGGGTTTTTCTGTGCAA
CCAATTTTAAGGGTTTTCAATACTTTAAAACACATACATACCAACACTTCAACGCACCTTTCAGCAACTA
AAATAAAAATGACGTTATTTCTATATGTATCAAGATAAGAAAGAACAAGTTCAAAACCATCAAAAAAAGA
CACCTTTTCAGGTGCTTTTTTTATTTTATAAACTCATTCCCTGATCTCGACTTCGTTCTTTTTTTACCTC
TCGGTTATGAGTTAGTTCAAATTCGTTCTTTTTAGGTTCTAAATCGTGTTTTTCTTGGAATTGTGCTGTT
TTATCCTTTACCTTGTCTACAAACCCCTTAAAAACGTTTTTAAAGGCTTTTAAGCCGTCTGTACGTTCCT
TAAGATCAGTATTTACTGGACACTATAGAAGGGAGAAATGTCTCCCTAAATTATCAATTTGATTTATAAG
GAGGTGAAATGTACAATGGTCCAAACTAGTTCGAAGATCTCCGGAGCTCCCGGGATCCGGTACCGGCCGC
ATGCCGGCTAAACCTCGCGAACGGATTCACCGGTCCAAGAATTGGAGCTAATTAATTCTTGCGGAGAACT
GTGAATGCGCAAACCAACCCTTGGCAGAACATATCCATCGCGTCCGCCATCTCCAGCAGCCGCACGCGGC
GCATCTCGGGCCGCGTTGCTGGCGTTTTTCCATAGGCTCCGCCCCCCTGACGAGCATCACAAAAATCGAC
GCTCAAGTCAGAGGTGGCGAAACCCGACAGGACTATAAAGATACCAGGCGTTTCCCCCTGGAAGCTCCCT
CGTGCGCTCTCCTGTTCCGACCCTGCCGCTTACCGGATACCTGTCCGCCTTTCTCCCTTCGGGAAGCGTG
GCGCTTTCTCATAGCTCACGCTGTAGGTATCTCAGTTCGGTGTAGGTCGTTCGCTCCAAGCTGGGCTGTG
TGCACGAACCCCCCGTTCAGCCCGACCGCTGCGCCTTATCCGGTAACTATCGTCTTGAGTCCAACCCGGT
AAGACACGACTTATCGCCACTGGCAGCAGCCACTGGTAACAGGATTAGCAGAGCGAGGTATGTAGGCGGT
GCTACAGAGTTCTTGAAGTGGTGGCCTAACTACGGCTACACTAGAAGGACAGTATTTGGTATCTGCGCTC
TGCTGAAGCCAGTTACCTTCGGAAAAAGAGTTGGTAGCTCTTGATCCGGCAAACAAACCACCGCTGGTAG
CGGTGGTTTTTTTGTTTGCAAGCAGCAGATTACGCGCAGAAAAAAAGGATCTCAAGAAGATCCTTTGATC
TTTTCTACGGGGTCTGACGCTCAGTGGAACGAAAACTCACGTTAAGGGATTTTGGTCATGAGATTATCAA
AAAGGATCTTCACCTAGATCCTTTTAAATTAAAAATGAAGTTTTAAATCAATCTAAAGTATATATGAGTA
AACTTGGTCTGACAGTTACCAATGCTTAATCAGTGAGGCACCTATCTCAGCGATCTGTCTATTTCGTTCA
TCCATAGTTGCCTGACTCCCCGTCGTGTAGATAACTACGATACGGGAGGGCTTACCATCTGGCCCCAGTG
CTGCAATGATACCGCGAGACCCACGCTCACCGGCTCCAGATTTATCAGCAATAAACCAGCCAGCCGGAAG
GGCCGAGCGCAGAAGTGGTCCTGCAACTTTATCCGCCTCCATCCAGTCTATTAATTGTTGCCGGGAAGCT
AGAGTAAGTAGTTCGCCAGTTAATAGTTTGCGCAACGTTGTTGCCATTGCTGCAGGCATCGTGGTGTCAC
GCTCGTCGTTTGGTATGGCTTCATTCAGCTCCGGTTCCCAACGATCAAGGCGAGTTACATGATCCCCCAT
GTTGTGCAAAAAAGCGGTTAGCTCCTTCGGTCCTCCGATCGTTGTCAGAAGTAAGTTGGCCGCAGTGTTA
TCACTCATGGTTATGGCAGCACTGCATAATTCTCTTACTGTCATGCCATCCGTAAGATGCTTTTCTGTGA
CTGGTGAGTACTCAACCAAGTCATTCTGAGAATAGTGTATGCGGCGACCGAGTTGCTCTTGCCCGGCGTC
AACACGGGATAATACCGCGCCACATAGCAGAACTTTAAAAGTGCTCATCATTGGAAAACGTTCTTCGGGG
CGAAAACTCTCAAGGATCTTACCGCTGTTGAGATCCAGTTCGATGTAACCCACTCGTGCACCCAACTGAT
CTTCAGCATCTTTTACTTTCACCAGCGTTTCTGGGTGAGCAAAAACAGGAAGGCAAAATGCCGCAAAAAA
GGGAATAAGGGCGACACGGAAATGTTGAATACTCATACTCTTCCTTTTTCAATATTATTGAAGCATTTAT
CAGGGTTATTGTCTCATGAGCGGATACATATTTGAATGTATTTAGAAAAATAAACAAATAGGGGTTCCGC
GCACATTTCCCCGAAAAGTGCCACCTGACGTCTAAGAAACCATTATTATCATGACATTAACCTATAAAAA
TAGGCGTATCACGAGGCCCTTTCGTCTTCAAGAATTCCTGTTATAAAAAAAGGATCAATTTTGAACTCTC
TCCCAAAGTTGATCCCTTAACGATTTAGAAATCCCTTTGAGAATGTTTATATACATTCAAGGTAACCAGC
CAACTAATGACAATGATTCCTGAAAAAAGTAATAACAAATTACTATACAGATAAGTTGACTGATCAACTT
CCATAGGTAACAACCTTTGATCAAGTAAGGGTATGGATAATAAACCACCTACAATTGCAATACCTGTTCC
CTCTGATAAAAAGCTGGTAAAGTTAAGCAAACTCATTCCAGCACCAGCTTCCTGCTGTTTCAAGCTACTT
GAAACAATTGTTGATATAACTGTTTTGGTGAACGAAAGCCCACCTAAAACAAATACGATTATAATTGTCA
TGAACCATGATGTTGTTTCTAAAAGAAAGGAAGCAGTTAAAAAGCTAACAGAAAGAAATGTAACTCCGAT
GTTTAACACGTATAAAGGACCTCTTCTATCAACAAGTATCCCACCAATGTAGCCGAAAATAATGACACTC
ATTGTTCCAGGGAAAATAATTACACTTCCGATTTCGGCAGTACTTAGCTGGTGAACATCTTTCATCATAT
AAGGAACCATAGAGACAAACCCTGCTACTGTTCCAAATATAATTCCCCCACAAAGAACTCCAATCATAAA
AGGTATATTTTTCCCTAATCCGGGATCAACAAAAGGATCTGTTACTTTCCTGATATGTTTTACAAATATC
AGGAATGACAGCACGCTAACGATAAGAAAAGAAATGCTATATGATGTTGTAAACAACATAAAAAATACAA
TGCCTACAGACATTAGTATAATTCCTTTGATATCAAAATGACCTTTTATCCTTACTTCTTTCTTTAATAA
TTTCATAAGAAACGGAACAGTGATAATTGTTATCATAGGAATGAGTAGAAGATAGGACCAATGAATATAA
TGGGCTATCATTCCACCAATCGCTGGACCGACTCCTTCTCCCATGGCTACTATCGATCCAATAAGACCAA
ATGCTTTACCCCTATTTTCCTTTGGAATATAGCGCGCAACTACAACCATTACGAGTGCTGGAAATGCAGC
TGCACCAGCCCCTTGAATAAAACGAGCCATAATAAGTAAGGAAAAGAAAGAATGGCCAACAAACCCAATT
ACCGACCCGAAACAATTTATTATAATTCCAAATAGGAGTAACCTTTTGATGCCTAATTGATCAGATAGCT
TTCCATATACAGCTGTTCCAATGGAAAAGGTTAACATAAAGGCTGTGTTCACCCAGTTTGTACTCGCAGG
TGGTTTATTAAAATCATTTGCAATATCAGGTAATGAGACGTTCAAAACCATTTCATTTAATACGCTAAAA
AAAGATAAAATGCAAAGCCAAATTAAAATTTGGTTGTGTCGTAAATTCGATTGTGAATAGGATGTATTCA
CATTTCACCCTCCAATAATGAGGGCAGACGTAGTTTATAGGGTTAATGATACGCTTCCCTCTTTTAATTG
AACCCTGTTACATTCATTACACTTCATAATTAATTCCTCCTAAACTTGATTAAAACATTTTACCACATAT
AAACTAAGTTTTAAATTCAGTATTTCATCACTTATACAACAATATGGCCCGTTTGTTGAACTACTCTTTA
ATAAAATAATTTTTCCGTTCCCAATTCCACATTGCAATAATAGAAAATCCATCTTCATCGGCTTTTTCGT
CATCATCTGTATGAATCAAATCGCCTTCTTCTGTGTCATCAAGGTTTAATTTTTTATGTATTTCTTTTAA
CAAACCACCATAGGAGATTAACCTTTTACGGTGTAAACCTTCCTCCAAATCAGACAAACGTTTCAAATTC
TTTTCTTCATCATCGGTCATAAAATCCGTATCCTTTACAGGATATTTTGCAGTTTCGTCAATTGCCGATT
GTATATCCGATTTATATTTATTTTTCGGTCGAATCATTTGAACTTTTACATTTGGATCATAGTCTAATTT
CATTGCCTTTTTCCAAAATTGAATCCATTGTTTTTGATTCACGTAGTTTTCTGTATTCTTAAAATAAGTT
GGTTCCACACATACCAATACATGCATGTGCTGATTATAAGAATTATCTTTATTATTTATTGTCACTTCCG
TTGCACGCATAAAACCAACAAGATTTTTATTAATTTTTTTATATTGCATCATTCGGCGAAATCCTTGAGC
CATATCTGACAAACTCTTATTTAATTCTTCGCCATCATAAACATTTTTAACTGTTAATGTGAGAAACAAC
CAA
Features (pLannotate 1.2.2; 7 found; start..end, strand, type, name):
    589..840     -  CDS            pre (fragment): PRE2_STAAM - Also known as mob. Protein inferred from homology: Swiss-Prot protein existence level 3. The interaction of the RSA site and the PRE protein may not only serves a function in plasmid maintenance, but may also contributes to the distribution of small antibiotic resistance plasmids among Gram- positive bacteria. From Staphylococcus aureus (strain Mu50 / ATCC 700699).
   1077..1665    -  rep_origin     ori: high-copy-number ColE1/pMB1/pBR322/pUC origin of replication
   1836..2696    -  CDS            AmpR: β-lactamase; bla; confers resistance to ampicillin, carbenicillin, and related antibiotics
   2697..2801    -  promoter       AmpR promoter: bla
   2965..4341    -  CDS            TcR: tetracycline efflux protein; Bacillus subtilis tetL; confers resistance to tetracycline
   4378..4437    -  CDS            tetL: LPTR_BACCE - Protein predicted: Swiss-Prot protein existence level 4. From Bacillus cereus.
   4541..362     -  CDS            repB (across the origin): RepB replication protein; repB; from Enterococcus faecalis plasmid pAMα1 AAN03827.1 22652809.0
