[The description below was written by a language model from this plasmid's Addgene catalogue record and pLannotate feature annotations shown in this document.]
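Description:
pPK1E-1 is an empty-backbone shuttle vector for Escherichia coli and Bacillus megaterium, derived from pMM1520 and catalogued as a bacterial expression and synthetic biology plasmid. The full depositor sequence is 5,183 nt. For propagation in E. coli it carries a high-copy ColE1/pUC-type origin together with the β-lactamase gene (AmpR) and its native bla promoter, giving ampicillin selection. For the Gram-positive host it carries a repB replication protein gene, annotated by similarity to that of Enterococcus faecalis plasmid pAMα1 and spanning the numbering origin of the circular sequence. It also has a tetL-type tetracycline efflux gene preceded by a short tetL leader peptide reading frame, which provides tetracycline selection in B. megaterium. A fragment of a pre/mob gene, a remnant of the small Gram-positive resistance plasmids from which these backbones were assembled, is also detected.

The defining element, according to the catalogue entry, is a promoter recognised by the DNA-dependent RNA polymerase of E. coli phage K1E. The automated feature table does not annotate this promoter, any cloning site or a terminator, so their positions and arrangement cannot be stated from the record; they presumably lie in one of the unannotated stretches. As an empty backbone, the plasmid has no insert. A gene of interest placed downstream of the K1E promoter would be transcribed only when the cognate phage polymerase is supplied, analogous to T7-based systems. The associated publication title points to use of K1E RNA polymerase for in vitro RNA synthesis and for in vivo recombinant protein production in B. megaterium.
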