Addgene plasmid #48145: pPK1E-1
Purpose: (Empty Backbone) Shuttle vector E. coli/B.meg., encoding a promoter for RNA polymerase of the phage K1E
Depositing lab: Dieter Jahn. Depositing organization: Technische Universitaet Braunschweig. Publication: Application of Escherichia coli phage K1E DNA-dependent RNA polymerase for in vitro RNA synthesis and in vivo protein production in Bacillus megaterium. Stammen S, Schuller F, Dietrich S, Gamer M, Biedendieck R, Jahn D. Appl Microbiol Biotechnol. 2010 Sep;88(2):529-39. doi: 10.1007/s00253-010-2732-y. Epub 2010 Jul 2. PubMed 20596705.
Backbone
  Vector backbone: pMM1520
  Backbone manufacturer: Malten et al., 2005
  Vector type: Bacterial Expression, Synthetic Biology
Growth in bacteria
  Bacterial resistance: Ampicillin, 100 μg/mL
  Growth temperature: 37°C
  Growth strain: DH10B
  Growth instructions: For Bacillus megaterium: Tetracyclin and 37 °C
  Copy number: Unknown
Terms and licenses: Academic/Nonprofit Terms; Industry Terms: Not Available to Industry
How to cite: pPK1E-1 was a gift from Dieter Jahn (Addgene plasmid # 48145 ; http://n2t.net/addgene:48145 ; RRID:Addgene_48145)
