>Addgene plasmid #48145 | pPK1E-1 | addgene partial sequence | sequence record 72400 | pBR322ori-F 5'-GGGAAACGCCTGGTATCTTT-3'
TCTGACTTGAGCGTCGATTTTTGTGATGCTCGTCAGGGGGGCGGAGCCTATGGAAAAACGCCAGCAACGC
GGCCCGAGATGCGCCGCGTGCGGCTGCTGGAGATGGCGGACGCGATGGATATGTTCTGCCAAGGGTTGGT
TTGCGCATTCACAGTTCTCCGCAAGAATTAATTAGCTCCAATTCTTGGACCGGTGAATCCGTTCGCGAGG
TTTAGCCGGCATGCGGCCGGTACCGGATCCCGGGAGCTCCGGAGATCTTCGAACTAGTTTGGACCATTGT
ACATTTCACCTCCTTATAAATCAAATTGATAATTTAGGGAGACATTTCTCCCTTCTATAGTGTCCAGTAA
ATACTGATCTTAAGGAACGTACAGACGGCTTAAAAGCCTTTAAAAACGTTTTTAAGGGGTTTGTAGACAA
GGTAAAGGATAAAACAGCACAATTCCAAGAAAAACACGATTTAGAACCTAAAAAGAACGAATTTGAACTA
ACTCATAACCGAGAGGTAAAAAAAGAACGAAGTCGAGATCAGGGAATGAGTTTATAAAATAAAAAAAGCA
CCTGAAAAGGTGTCTTTTTTTGATGGTTTTGAACTTGTTCTTTCTTATCTTGATACATATAGAAATAACG
TCATTTTTATTTTAGTTGCTGAAAGGTGCGTTGAAGTGTTGGTATGTATGTGTTTTAAAGTATTGAAAAC
CCTTAAAATTGGTTGCACAGAAAAACCCCATCTGTTAAAGTTATAAGTGACCAAACAAATAACTAAATAG
ATGGGGGTTTCTTTTAATATTATGTGTCCTAATAGTAGCATTTATTCAGATGAAAAATCAAGGGTTTTAG
TGGACAAGACAAAAAGTGGAAAAGTGAGACCATGGAGAGAAAAGAAAATCGCTAATGTTGATTACTTTGA
ACTTCTGCATATTCTTGAATTTAAAAAGGCTGAAAGAGTAAAAGAT
